>Addgene plasmid #207961 | pENTR2b-mScarlet | addgene full sequence | sequence record 416924 | Addgene NGS Result
TGCTCACATGTTCTTTCCTGCGTTATCCCCTGATTCTGTGGATAACCGTATTACCGCTAGCATGGATCTC
GGGGACGTCTAACTACTAAGCGAGAGTAGGGAACTGCCAGGCATCAAATAAAACGAAAGGCTCAGTCGGA
AGACTGGGCCTTTCGTTTTATCTGTTGTTTGTCGGTGAACGCTCTCCTGAGTAGGACAAATCCGCCGGGA
GCGGATTTGAACGTTGTGAAGCAACGGCCCGGAGGGTGGCGGGCAGGACGCCCGCCATAAACTGCCAGGC
ATCAAACTAAGCAGAAGGCCATCCTGACGGATGGCCTTTTTGCGTTTCTACAAACTCTTCCTGTTAGTTA
GTTACTTAAGCTCGGGCCCCAAATAATGATTTTATTTTGACTGATAGTGACCTGTTCGTTGCAACAAATT
GATAAGCAATGCTTTTTTATAATGCCAACTTTGTACAAAAAAGCAGGCTGGCGCCGGAACCAATTCAGTC
GACTGGATCCATGGTGAGCAAGGGCGAGGCAGTGATCAAGGAGTTCATGCGGTTCAAGGTGCACATGGAG
GGCTCCATGAACGGCCACGAGTTCGAGATCGAGGGCGAGGGCGAGGGCCGCCCCTACGAGGGCACCCAGA
CCGCCAAGCTGAAGGTGACCAAGGGTGGCCCCCTGCCCTTCTCCTGGGACATCCTGTCCCCTCAGTTCAT
GTACGGCTCCAGGGCCTTCACCAAGCACCCCGCCGACATCCCCGACTACTATAAGCAGTCCTTCCCCGAG
GGCTTCAAGTGGGAGCGCGTGATGAACTTCGAGGACGGCGGCGCCGTGACCGTGACCCAGGACACCTCCC
TGGAGGACGGCACCCTGATCTACAAGGTGAAGCTCCGCGGCACCAACTTCCCTCCTGACGGCCCCGTAAT
GCAGAAGAAGACAATGGGCTGGGAAGCGTCCACCGAGCGGTTGTACCCCGAGGACGGCGTGCTGAAGGGC
GACATTAAGATGGCCCTGCGCCTGAAGGACGGCGGCCGCTACCTGGCGGACTTCAAGACCACCTACAAGG
CCAAGAAGCCCGTGCAGATGCCCGGCGCCTACAACGTCGACCGCAAGTTGGACATCACCTCCCACAACGA
GGACTACACCGTGGTGGAACAGTACGAACGCTCCGAGGGCCGCCACTCCACCGGCGGCATGGACGAGCTG
TACAAGTAGTAACTCGAGATATCTAGACCCAGCTTTCTTGTACAAAGTTGGCATTATAAGAAAGCATTGC
TTATCAATTTGTTGCAACGAACAGGTCACTATCAGTCAAAATAAAATCATTATTTGCCATCCAGCTGCAG
CTCTGGCCCGTGTCTCAAAATCTCTGATGTTACATTGCACAAGATAAAAATATATCATCATGAACAATAA
AACTGTCTGCTTACATAAACAGTAATACAAGGGGTGTTATGAGCCATATTCAACGGGAAACGTCGAGGCC
GCGATTAAATTCCAACATGGATGCTGATTTATATGGGTATAAATGGGCTCGCGATAATGTCGGGCAATCA
GGTGCGACAATCTATCGCTTGTATGGGAAGCCCGATGCGCCAGAGTTGTTTCTGAAACATGGCAAAGGTA
GCGTTGCCAATGATGTTACAGATGAGATGGTCAGACTAAACTGGCTGACGGAATTTATGCCTCTTCCGAC
CATCAAGCATTTTATCCGTACTCCTGATGATGCATGGTTACTCACCACTGCGATCCCCGGAAAAACAGCA
TTCCAGGTATTAGAAGAATATCCTGATTCAGGTGAAAATATTGTTGATGCGCTGGCAGTGTTCCTGCGCC
GGTTGCATTCGATTCCTGTTTGTAATTGTCCTTTTAACAGCGATCGCGTATTTCGTCTCGCTCAGGCGCA
ATCACGAATGAATAACGGTTTGGTTGATGCGAGTGATTTTGATGACGAGCGTAATGGCTGGCCTGTTGAA
CAAGTCTGGAAAGAAATGCATAAACTTTTGCCATTCTCACCGGATTCAGTCGTCACTCATGGTGATTTCT
CACTTGATAACCTTATTTTTGACGAGGGGAAATTAATAGGTTGTATTGATGTTGGACGAGTCGGAATCGC
AGACCGATACCAGGATCTTGCCATCCTATGGAACTGCCTCGGTGAGTTTTCTCCTTCATTACAGAAACGG
CTTTTTCAAAAATATGGTATTGATAATCCTGATATGAATAAATTGCAGTTTCATTTGATGCTCGATGAGT
TTTTCTAATCAGAATTGGTTAATTGGTTGTAACATTATTCAGATTGGGCCCCGTTCCACTGAGCGTCAGA
CCCCGTAGAAAAGATCAAAGGATCTTCTTGAGATCCTTTTTTTCTGCGCGTAATCTGCTGCTTGCAAACA
AAAAAACCACCGCTACCAGCGGTGGTTTGTTTGCCGGATCAAGAGCTACCAACTCTTTTTCCGAAGGTAA
CTGGCTTCAGCAGAGCGCAGATACCAAATACTGTTCTTCTAGTGTAGCCGTAGTTAGGCCACCACTTCAA
GAACTCTGTAGCACCGCCTACATACCTCGCTCTGCTAATCCTGTTACCAGTGGCTGCTGCCAGTGGCGAT
AAGTCGTGTCTTACCGGGTTGGACTCAAGACGATAGTTACCGGATAAGGCGCAGCGGTCGGGCTGAACGG
GGGGTTCGTGCACACAGCCCAGCTTGGAGCGAACGACCTACACCGAACTGAGATACCTACAGCGTGAGCT
ATGAGAAAGCGCCACGCTTCCCGAAGGGAGAAAGGCGGACAGGTATCCGGTAAGCGGCAGGGTCGGAACA
GGAGAGCGCACGAGGGAGCTTCCAGGGGGAAACGCCTGGTATCTTTATAGTCCTGTCGGGTTTCGCCACC
TCTGACTTGAGCGTCGATTTTTGTGATGCTCGTCAGGGGGGCGGAGCCTATGGAAAAACGCCAGCAACGC
GGCCTTTTTACGGTTCCTGGCCTTTTGCTGGCCTTT
Features (pLannotate 1.2.2; 8 found; start..end, strand, type, name):
      1..58      +  rep_origin     RSF ori (fragment): Plasmids containing the RSF 1030 origin of replication can be propagated in E. coli cells that contain additional plasmids with compatible origins.
    118..161     -  terminator     rrnB T1 terminator: Escherichia coli rrnB; transcription terminator T1 from the E. coli rrnB gene
    293..320     +  terminator     rrnB T2 terminator: transcription terminator T2 from the E. coli rrnB gene
    370..469     +  protein_bind   attL1: mutant version of attL; recombination site for the Gateway® LR reaction LR Clonase™
    501..1196    +  CDS            mScarlet: mScarlet is a basic (constitutively fluorescent) red fluorescent protein published in 2016, derived from synthetic construct. It has moderate acid sensitivity.
   1217..1316    -  protein_bind   attL2: mutant version of attL; recombination site for the Gateway® LR reaction LR Clonase™
   1439..2248    +  CDS            KanR: aminoglycoside phosphotransferase; aph(3')-Ia; confers resistance to kanamycin in bacteria or G418 (Geneticin®) in eukaryotes
   2338..2926    +  rep_origin     ori: high-copy-number ColE1/pMB1/pBR322/pUC origin of replication
