[The description below was written by a language model from this plasmid's Addgene catalogue record and pLannotate feature annotations shown in this document.]
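Description:
pENTR2b-mScarlet is a Gateway entry clone built on the commercial pENTR2B backbone, carrying the coding sequence for the synthetic red fluorescent protein mScarlet. It is a bacterial propagation plasmid only. It replicates at high copy in E. coli from a ColE1/pUC-type origin and is selected with kanamycin through an aminoglycoside phosphotransferase (KanR) gene. The annotation also reports a very short fragment matching the RSF origin at the start of the record. This is probably a partial homology hit rather than a second functional replicon.

The 696 bp mScarlet open reading frame was inserted between BamHI and XhoI sites, both of which remain intact, and lies between the attL1 and attL2 recombination sites. The record lists no promoter for the insert, which is expected for an entry vector. Expression is obtained only after an LR Clonase reaction transfers the attL-flanked cassette into an attR-containing destination vector, which supplies the promoter and any other regulatory or delivery elements. The rrnB T1 and T2 transcription terminators sit upstream of attL1, where they limit read-through transcription from the backbone into the insert during propagation in bacteria.

The sequenced plasmid is 2,976 nt, smaller than the listed backbone size of 3,755 bp plus insert. This is consistent with the mScarlet fragment replacing backbone sequence between the cloning sites, although the record does not say what was removed. The stated purpose is simply to provide mScarlet as a Gateway-compatible module, for example for building red fluorescent expression constructs in a destination vector of choice.
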