Addgene plasmid #207961: pENTR2b-mScarlet
Purpose: Gateway entry vector with the mScarlet fluorescent protein
Depositing lab: Johanna Ivaska. Depositing organization: Turku Bioscience Centre. Publication: Defined extracellular matrix compositions support stiffness-insensitive cell spreading and adhesion signaling. Conway JRW, Isomursu A, Follain G, Harma V, Jou-Olle E, Pasquier N, Valimaki EPO, Rantala JK, Ivaska J. Proc Natl Acad Sci U S A. 2023 Oct 24;120(43):e2304288120. doi: 10.1073/pnas.2304288120. Epub 2023 Oct 16. PubMed 37844244.
Backbone
  Vector backbone: pENTR2B
  Backbone manufacturer: ThermoFisher Scientific
  Backbone size w/o insert (bp): 3755
  Vector type: Gateway entry vector
Growth in bacteria
  Bacterial resistance: Kanamycin, 50 μg/mL
  Growth temperature: 37°C
  Growth strain: DH5alpha
  Copy number: High Copy
Gene/Insert
  Gene/Insert name: mScarlet
  Species: Synthetic
  Insert size (bp): 696
  GenBank ID: KY021423.1
  Promoter: None
  Cloning method: Restriction Enzyme; 5′ cloning site BamHI (not destroyed); 3′ cloning site XhoI (not destroyed)
  Sequencing primers: 5′ attL1_F; 3′ attL2_R
Terms and licenses: Academic/Nonprofit Terms; Industry Terms: Not Available to Industry
How to cite: pENTR2b-mScarlet was a gift from Johanna Ivaska (Addgene plasmid # 207961 ; http://n2t.net/addgene:207961 ; RRID:Addgene_207961)
